>Addgene plasmid #205536 | pFH2.21_mCherry-MS2x6 | addgene full sequence | sequence record 408777 | Addgene NGS Result
GACGGATCGGGAGATCTCCCGATCCCCTATGGTGCACTCTCAGTACAATCTGCTCTGATGCCGCATAGTT
AAGCCAGTATCTGCTCCCTGCTTGTGTGTTGGAGGTCGCTGAGTAGTGCGCGAGCAAAATTTAAGCTACA
ACAAGGCAAGGCTTGACCGACAATTGCATGAAGAATCTGCTTAGGGTTAGGCGTTTTGCGCTGCTTCGCG
ATGTACGGGCCAGATATACGCGTTGACATTGATTATTGACTAGTTATTAATAGTAATCAATTACGGGGTC
ATTAGTTCATAGCCCATATATGGAGTTCCGCGTTACATAACTTACGGTAAATGGCCCGCCTGGCTGACCG
CCCAACGACCCCCGCCCATTGACGTCAATAATGACGTATGTTCCCATAGTAACGCCAATAGGGACTTTCC
ATTGACGTCAATGGGTGGAGTATTTACGGTAAACTGCCCACTTGGCAGTACATCAAGTGTATCATATGCC
AAGTACGCCCCCTATTGACGTCAATGACGGTAAATGGCCCGCCTGGCATTATGCCCAGTACATGACCTTA
TGGGACTTTCCTACTTGGCAGTACATCTACGTATTAGTCATCGCTATTACCATGGTGATGCGGTTTTGGC
AGTACATCAATGGGCGTGGATAGCGGTTTGACTCACGGGGATTTCCAAGTCTCCACCCCATTGACGTCAA
TGGGAGTTTGTTTTGGCACCAAAATCAACGGGACTTTCCAAAATGTCGTAACAACTCCGCCCCATTGACG
CAAATGGGCGGTAGGCGTGTACGGTGGGAGGTCTATATAAGCAGAGCTCTCTGGCTAACTAGAGAACCCA
CTGCTTACTGGCTTATCGAAATTAATACGACTCACTATAGGGAGACCCAAGCTGGCTAGCGTTTAAACTT
AAGCTTGGTACCGCCACCATGGTGAGCAAGGGCGAGGAGGATAACATGGCCATCATCAAGGAGTTCATGC
GCTTCAAGGTGCACATGGAGGGCTCCGTGAACGGCCACGAGTTCGAGATCGAGGGCGAGGGCGAGGGCCG
CCCCTACGAGGGCACCCAGACCGCCAAGCTGAAGGTGACCAAGGGTGGCCCCCTGCCCTTCGCCTGGGAC
ATCCTGTCCCCTCAGTTCATGTACGGCTCCAAGGCCTACGTGAAGCACCCCGCCGACATCCCCGACTACT
TGAAGCTGTCCTTCCCCGAGGGCTTCAAGTGGGAGCGCGTGATGAACTTCGAGGACGGCGGCGTGGTGAC
CGTGACCCAGGACTCCTCCCTGCAGGACGGCGAGTTCATCTACAAGGTGAAGCTGCGCGGCACCAACTTC
CCCTCCGACGGCCCCGTAATGCAGAAGAAGACCATGGGCTGGGAGGCCTCCTCCGAGCGGATGTACCCCG
AGGACGGCGCCCTGAAGGGCGAGATCAAGCAGAGGCTGAAGCTGAAGGACGGCGGCCACTACGACGCTGA
GGTCAAGACCACCTACAAGGCCAAGAAGCCCGTGCAGCTGCCCGGCGCCTACAACGTCAACATCAAGTTG
GACATCACCTCCCACAACGAGGACTACACCATCGTGGAACAGTACGAACGCGCCGAGGGCCGCCACTCCA
CCGGCGGCATGGACGAGCTGTACAAGTAGAAGCAGTGGTATCAACGCAGAGTTCGTCGGCAGCGTCGGCG
CGCCATTTAAATGCGGCCGCCCGAGCCCACGAGACACTCTGCGTTGATACCACTGCTTCAGAGTAGTTGA
ATGAGCCACGGATCCACGGGTGGAGGATCACCCCACCCGACACTTCACAATCAAGGGGTACAATACACAA
GGGTGGAGGAACACCCCACCCTCCAGACACATTACACAGAAATCCAATCAAACAGAAGCACCATCAGGGC
TTCTGCTACCAAATTTATCTCAAAAAACTACAACAAGGAATCACCATCAGGGATTCCCTGTGCAATATAC
GTCAAACGAGGGCCACGACGGGAGGACGATCACGCCTCCCGAATATCGGCATGTCTGGCTTTCGAATTCA
GTGCGTGGAGCATCAGCCCACGCATCTAGAGGGCCCGTTTAAACCCGCTGATCAGCCTCGACTGTGCCTT
CTAGTTGCCAGCCATCTGTTGTTTGCCCCTCCCCCGTGCCTTCCTTGACCCTGGAAGGTGCCACTCCCAC
TGTCCTTTCCTAATAAAATGAGGAAATTGCATCGCATTGTCTGAGTAGGTGTCATTCTATTCTGGGGGGT
GGGGTGGGGCAGGACAGCAAGGGGGAGGATTGGGAAGACAATAGCAGGCATGCTGGGGATGCGGTGGGCT
CTATGGCTTCTGAGGCGGAAAGAACCAGCTGGGGCTCTAGGGGGTATCCCC
[124 nt withheld, positions 2362-2485]
C
[91 nt withheld, positions 2487-2577]
A
[49 nt withheld, positions 2579-2627]
CCTTTGACGTTGGAGTCCACGTTCTTT
[37 nt withheld, positions 2655-2691]
ACCCTATCTCGGTCTATTCTTTTGATTTATAAGGGATTTTGCCGATTTCGGCCTATTGGTTAAAAAATGA
GCTGATTTAACAAAAATTTAACGCGAATTAATTCTGTGGAATGTGTGTCAGTTAGGGTGTGGAAAGTCCC
CAGGCTCCCCAGCAGGCAGAAGTATGCAAAGCATGCATCTCAATTAGTCAGCAACCAGGTGTGGAAAGTC
CCCAGGCTCCCCAGCAGGCAGAAGTATGCAAAGCATGCATCTCAATTAGTCAGCAACCATAGTCCCGCCC
CTAACTCCGCCCATCCCGCCCCTAACTCCGCCCAGTTCCGCCCATTCTCCGCCCCATGGCTGACTAATTT
TTTTTATTTATGCAGAGGCCGAGGCCGCCTCTGCCTCTGAGCTATTCCAGAAGTAGTGAGGAGGCTTTTT
TGGAGGCCTAGGCTTTTGCAAAAAGCTCCCGGGAGCTTGTATATCCATTTTCGGATCTGATCAAGAGACA
GGATGAGGATCGTTTCGCATGATTGAACAAGATGGATTGCACGCAGGTTCTCCGGCCGCTTGGGTGGAGA
GGCTATTCGGCTATGACTGGGCACAACAGACAATCGGCTGCTCTGATGCCGCCGTGTTCCGGCTGTCAGC
GCAGGGGCGCCCGGTTCTTTTTGTCAAGACCGACCTGTCCGGTGCCCTGAATGAACTGCAGGACGAGGCA
GCGCGGCTATCGTGGCTGGCCACGACGGGCGTTCCTTGCGCAGCTGTGCTCGACGTTGTCACTGAAGCGG
GAAGGGACTGGCTGCTATTGGGCGAAGTGCCGGGGCAGGATCTCCTGTCATCTCACCTTGCTCCTGCCGA
GAAAGTATCCATCATGGCTGATGCAATGCGGCGGCTGCATACGCTTGATCCGGCTACCTGCCCATTCGAC
CACCAAGCGAAACATCGCATCGAGCGAGCACGTACTCGGATGGAAGCCGGTCTTGTCGATCAGGATGATC
TGGACGAAGAGCATCAGGGGCTCGCGCCAGCCGAACTGTTCGCCAGGCTCAAGGCGCGCATGCCCGACGG
CGAGGATCTCGTCGTGACCCATGGCGATGCCTGCTTGCCGAATATCATGGTGGAAAATGGCCGCTTTTCT
GGATTCATCGACTGTGGCCGGCTGGGTGTGGCGGACCGCTATCAGGACATAGCGTTGGCTACCCGTGATA
TTGCTGAAGAGCTTGGCGGCGAATGGGCTGACCGCTTCCTCGTGCTTTACGGTATCGCCGCTCCCGATTC
GCAGCGCATCGCCTTCTATCGCCTTCTTGACGAGTTCTTCTGAGCGGGACTCTGGGGTTCGAAATGACCG
ACCAAGCGACGCCCAACCTGCCATCACGAGATTTCGATTCCACCGCCGCCTTCTATGAAAGGTTGGGCTT
CGGAATCGTTTTCCGGGACGCCGGCTGGATGATCCTCCAGCGCGGGGATCTCATGCTGGAGTTCTTCGCC
CACCCCAACTTGTTTATTGCAGCTTATAATGGTTACAAATAAAGCAATAGCATCACAAATTTCACAAATA
AAGCATTTTTTTCACTGCATTCTAGTTGTGGTTTGTCCAAACTCATCAATGTATCTTATCATGTCTGTAT
ACCGTCGACCTCTAGCTAGAGCTTGGCGTAATCATGGTCATAGCTGTTTCCTGTGTGAAATTGTTATCCG
CTCACAATTCCACACAACATACGAGCCGGAAGCATAAAGTGTAAAGCCTGGGGTGCCTAATGAGTGAGCT
AACTCACATTAATTGCGTTGCGCTCACTGCCCGCTTTCCAGTCGGGAAACCTGTCGTGCCAGCTGCATTA
ATGAATCGGCCAACGCGCGGGGAGAGGCGGTTTGCGTATTGGGCGCTCTTCCGCTTCCTCGCTCACTGAC
TCGCTGCGCTCGGTCGTTCGGCTGCGGCGAGCGGTATCAGCTCACTCAAAGGCGGTAATACGGTTATCCA
CAGAATCAGGGGATAACGCAGGAAAGAACATGTGAGCAAAAGGCCAGCAAAAGGCCAGGAACCGTAAAAA
GGCCGCGTTGCTGGCGTTTTTCCATAGGCTCCGCCCCCCTGACGAGCATCACAAAAATCGACGCTCAAGT
CAGAGGTGGCGAAACCCGACAGGACTATAAAGATACCAGGCGTTTCCCCCTGGAAGCTCCCTCGTGCGCT
CTCCTGTTCCGACCCTGCCGCTTACCGGATACCTGTCCGCCTTTCTCCCTTCGGGAAGCGTGGCGCTTTC
TCATAGCTCACGCTGTAGGTATCTCAGTTCGGTGTAGGTCGTTCGCTCCAAGCTGGGCTGTGTGCACGAA
CCCCCCGTTCAGCCCGACCGCTGCGCCTTATCCGGTAACTATCGTCTTGAGTCCAACCCGGTAAGACACG
ACTTATCGCCACTGGCAGCAGCCACTGGTAACAGGATTAGCAGAGCGAGGTATGTAGGCGGTGCTACAGA
GTTCTTGAAGTGGTGGCCTAACTACGGCTACACTAGAAGAACAGTATTTGGTATCTGCGCTCTGCTGAAG
CCAGTTACCTTCGGAAAAAGAGTTGGTAGCTCTTGATCCGGCAAACAAACCACCGCTGGTAGCGGTGGTT
TTTTTGTTTGCAAGCAGCAGATTACGCGCAGAAAAAAAGGATCTCAAGAAGATCCTTTGATCTTTTCTAC
GGGGTCTGACGCTCAGTGGAACGAAAACTCACGTTAAGGGATTTTGGTCATGAGATTATCAAAAAGGATC
TTCACCTAGATCCTTTTAAATTAAAAATGAAGTTTTAAATCAATCTAAAGTATATATGAGTAAACTTGGT
CTGACAGTTACCAATGCTTAATCAGTGAGGCACCTATCTCAGCGATCTGTCTATTTCGTTCATCCATAGT
TGCCTGACTCCCCGTCGTGTAGATAACTACGATACGGGAGGGCTTACCATCTGGCCCCAGTGCTGCAATG
ATACCGCGAGACCCACGCTCACCGGCTCCAGATTTATCAGCAATAAACCAGCCAGCCGGAAGGGCCGAGC
GCAGAAGTGGTCCTGCAACTTTATCCGCCTCCATCCAGTCTATTAATTGTTGCCGGGAAGCTAGAGTAAG
TAGTTCGCCAGTTAATAGTTTGCGCAACGTTGTTGCCATTGCTACAGGCATCGTGGTGTCACGCTCGTCG
TTTGGTATGGCTTCATTCAGCTCCGGTTCCCAACGATCAAGGCGAGTTACATGATCCCCCATGTTGTGCA
AAAAAGCGGTTAGCTCCTTCGGTCCTCCGATCGTTGTCAGAAGTAAGTTGGCCGCAGTGTTATCACTCAT
GGTTATGGCAGCACTGCATAATTCTCTTACTGTCATGCCATCCGTAAGATGCTTTTCTGTGACTGGTGAG
TACTCAACCAAGTCATTCTGAGAATAGTGTATGCGGCGACCGAGTTGCTCTTGCCCGGCGTCAATACGGG
ATAATACCGCGCCACATAGCAGAACTTTAAAAGTGCTCATCATTGGAAAACGTTCTTCGGGGCGAAAACT
CTCAAGGATCTTACCGCTGTTGAGATCCAGTTCGATGTAACCCACTCGTGCACCCAACTGATCTTCAGCA
TCTTTTACTTTCACCAGCGTTTCTGGGTGAGCAAAAACAGGAAGGCAAAATGCCGCAAAAAAGGGAATAA
GGGCGACACGGAAATGTTGAATACTCATACTCTTCCTTTTTCAATATTATTGAAGCATTTATCAGGGTTA
TTGTCTCATGAGCGGATACATATTTGAATGTATTTAGAAAAATAAACAAATAGGGGTTCCGCGCACATTT
CCCCGAAAAGTGCCACCTGACGTC
Features (pLannotate 1.2.2; 20 found; start..end, strand, type, name):
     28..80      -  misc_feature   bom (fragment): basis of mobility region from pBR322
    235..614     +  enhancer       CMV enhancer: human cytomegalovirus immediate early enhancer
    615..818     +  promoter       CMV promoter: human cytomegalovirus (CMV) immediate early promoter
    814..847     +  LTR            5' LTR (truncated) (fragment): truncated 5' long terminal repeat (LTR) from HIV-1
    863..881     +  promoter       T7 promoter: promoter for bacteriophage T7 RNA polymerase
    929..1639    +  CDS            mCherry: monomeric derivative of DsRed fluorescent protein (Shaner et al., 2004) mammalian codon-optimized
   2092..2316    +  polyA_signal   bGH poly(A) signal: bovine growth hormone polyadenylation signal
   2320..2341    +  promoter       SV40 promoter (fragment): SV40 enhancer and early promoter
   2362..2790    +  rep_origin     f1 ori (sequence partly withheld): f1 bacteriophage origin of replication; arrow indicates direction of (+) strand synthesis
   2804..3133    +  promoter       SV40 promoter: SV40 enhancer and early promoter
   3200..3991    +  CDS            neo: KKA2_KLEPN - Also known as kan, nptII. Experimental evidence at protein level: Swiss-Prot protein existence level 1. Resistance to kanamycin, neomycin, paromomycin, ribostamycin, butirosin and gentamicin B. From Klebsiella pneumoniae.
   4015..4173    +  CDS            ble (fragment): BLE_KLEPN - Experimental evidence at protein level: Swiss-Prot protein existence level 1. Binding protein with a strong affinity to the bleomycin family of antibiotics. Binds to CL990; an antimitotic-antibiotic compound. From Klebsiella pneumoniae.
   4168..4289    +  polyA_signal   SV40 poly(A) signal: SV40 polyadenylation signal
   4362..4378    -  protein_bind   lac operator: The lac repressor binds to the lac operator to inhibit transcription in E. coli. This inhibition can be relieved by adding lactose or isopropyl-β-D-thiogalactopyranoside (IPTG). lac repressor encoded by lacI
   4386..4416    -  promoter       lac promoter: promoter for the E. coli lac operon
   4431..4452    -  protein_bind   CAP binding site: CAP binding activates transcription in the presence of cAMP. E. coli catabolite activator protein
   4465..4557    -  CDS            lacI (fragment): lac repressor; lacI; The lac repressor binds to the lac operator to inhibit transcription in E. coli. This inhibition can be relieved by adding lactose or isopropyl-β-D-thiogalactopyranoside (IPTG).
   4740..5328    -  rep_origin     ori: high-copy-number ColE1/pMB1/pBR322/pUC origin of replication
   5499..6359    -  CDS            AmpR: β-lactamase; bla; confers resistance to ampicillin, carbenicillin, and related antibiotics
   6360..6464    -  promoter       AmpR promoter: bla
