[The description below was written by a language model from this plasmid's Addgene catalogue record and pLannotate feature annotations shown in this document.]
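Description:
pFH2.21_mCherry-MS2x6 is a mammalian expression plasmid built on the pcDNA3.1 backbone that produces an mCherry transcript carrying an RNA "export tag" made of six tandem MS2 stem-loop aptamers. It is propagated in E. coli through a high-copy ColE1/pUC-type origin with ampicillin selection from the β-lactamase gene, and it also carries an f1 phage origin. The backbone retains the usual pcDNA3.1 SV40 promoter–neomycin phosphotransferase–SV40 poly(A) cassette, which could in principle support G418 selection in mammalian cells, although the catalogue entry lists only mCherry fluorescence as the selectable marker. Short annotated fragments (HIV-1 LTR, ble, lacI, bom) appear to be incidental backbone matches rather than functional elements.

The payload is driven by the human CMV immediate early enhancer and promoter, with a T7 promoter just upstream of the insert. This is followed by a mammalian codon-optimized, wild-type mCherry coding sequence and the bovine growth hormone polyadenylation signal. The feature table does not annotate the MS2 repeats. However, there is an unannotated stretch of roughly 450 nt between the end of mCherry and the bGH poly(A) signal, which would be consistent with the aptamer array lying in the 3′ untranslated region, though the record does not state this placement. MS2 stem-loops are bound with high affinity by the MS2 bacteriophage coat protein, so the tagged mRNA can be recognised by proteins fused to that coat protein.

According to the stated purpose and the associated work on engineered RNA export, the construct serves as a fluorescent reporter RNA cargo. mCherry marks expressing cells, while the MS2x6 tag makes the transcript a substrate for engineered systems that export RNA from living cells.
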