Addgene plasmid #205536: pFH2.21_mCherry-MS2x6
Purpose: Express mCherry-MS2x6 (export tag consisting of 6 tandem repeats of MS2 stem-loop aptamer)
Depositing lab: Michael Elowitz. Publication: Engineering RNA export for measurement and manipulation of living cells. Horns F, Martinez JA, Fan C, Haque M, Linton JM, Tobin V, Santat L, Maggiolo AO, Bjorkman PJ, Lois C, Elowitz MB. Cell. 2023 Jul 10:S0092-8674(23)00689-X. doi: 10.1016/j.cell.2023.06.013. PubMed 37437570.
Backbone
  Vector backbone: pcDNA3.1
  Vector type: Mammalian Expression
  Selectable markers: mCherry
Growth in bacteria
  Bacterial resistance: Ampicillin, 100 μg/mL
  Growth temperature: 37°C
  Growth strain: NEB Stable
  Copy number: High Copy
Gene/Insert
  Gene/Insert name: mCherry
  Species: Synthetic
  Mutation: WT
  Promoter: CMV
  Cloning method: Restriction Enzyme; 5′ cloning site unknown (unknown if destroyed); 3′ cloning site unknown (unknown if destroyed)
Terms and licenses: Academic/Nonprofit Terms; Industry Terms: Not Available to Industry
How to cite: pFH2.21_mCherry-MS2x6 was a gift from Michael Elowitz (Addgene plasmid # 205536 ; http://n2t.net/addgene:205536 ; RRID:Addgene_205536)
